Addgene plasmid #43081: I-CTCG
Depositing lab: Chad Cowan & Kiran Musunuru. Depositing organization: Harvard University. Publication: A TALEN Genome-Editing System for Generating Human Stem Cell-Based Disease Models. Ding Q, Lee YK, Schaefer EA, Peters DT, Veres A, Kim K, Kuperwasser N, Motola DL, Meissner TB, Hendriks WT, Trevisan M, Gupta RM, Moisan A, Banks E, Friesen M, Schinzel RT, Xia F, Tang A, Xia Y, Figueroa E, Wann A, Ahfeldt T, Daheron L, Zhang F, Rubin LL, Peng LF, Chung RT, Musunuru K, Cowan CA. Cell Stem Cell. 2012 Dec 12. pii: S1934-5909(12)00645-5. doi: 10.1016/j.stem.2012.11.011. PubMed 23246482.
Backbone
  Vector backbone: pCRII-TOPO
  Backbone manufacturer: Invitrogen
  Backbone size w/o insert (bp): 3973
  Vector type: Bacterial Cloning
Growth in bacteria
  Bacterial resistance: Ampicillin and Kanamycin, 100 & 50 μg/mL
  Growth temperature: 37°C
  Growth strain: Top10
  Copy number: High Copy
Gene/Insert
  Gene/Insert name: I-CTCG
  Species: Synthetic
  Insert size (bp): 424
  Cloning method: TOPO Cloning
  Sequencing primers: 5′ T7; 3′ M13-rev
Terms and licenses: Academic/Nonprofit Terms; Industry Terms: Not Available to Industry
How to cite: I-CTCG was a gift from Chad Cowan & Kiran Musunuru (Addgene plasmid # 43081 ; http://n2t.net/addgene:43081 ; RRID:Addgene_43081)
