[The description below was written by a language model from this plasmid's Addgene catalogue record.]
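Description:
I-CTCG is a bacterial cloning plasmid built on the commercial pCRII-TOPO backbone (about 4.0 kb without insert), into which a 424 bp synthetic fragment was introduced by TOPO cloning. It is a high-copy plasmid propagated in E. coli and carries both ampicillin and kanamycin resistance, so either or both drugs can be used for selection. No feature table accompanies the record, so element positions cannot be confirmed. The listed sequencing primers, T7 on the 5′ side and M13 reverse on the 3′ side, match the primer sites that flank the cloning site in this backbone family and allow the insert to be read from either direction.

The record gives the insert only the name I-CTCG and describes it as synthetic, without stating what it encodes. The associated publication describes a TALEN genome-editing system for generating human stem cell-based disease models. In that context, a fragment of this size named with four bases is consistent with a pre-assembled block of TALE repeat modules recognising the DNA sequence CTCG, with the "I" prefix possibly marking its position in an ordered assembly. This reading is an inference from the name, insert size and publication title, not something the catalogue fields state.

The plasmid has no recorded promoter driving the insert, no tags or reporters, and no mammalian expression or viral elements. It is best understood as a storage and source vector for a library component. The fragment would be taken from it and combined with other parts to build full-length TALEN constructs in a separate expression backbone.
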