>Addgene plasmid #43081 | I-CTCG | depositor partial sequence | sequence record 58346 | I-CTCG sequence 424 bps
CGTCTCCTGACCCCAGAGCAGGTCGTGGCGATCGCAAGCCACGACGGAGGAAAGCAAGCCTTGGAAACAG
TACAGAGGCTGTTGCCTGTGCTGTGCCAAGCGCACGGACTCACCCCAGAGCAGGTCGTGGCCATTGCCTC
GAATGGAGGGGGCAAACAGGCGTTGGAAACCGTACAACGATTGCTGCCGGTGCTGTGCCAAGCGCACGGC
CTCACCCCAGAGCAGGTCGTGGCGATCGCAAGCCACGACGGAGGAAAGCAAGCCTTGGAAACAGTACAGA
GGCTGTTGCCTGTGCTGTGCCAAGCGCACGGATTAACCCCAGAGCAGGTCGTGGCAATCGCGAGCAATAA
CGGCGGAAAACAGGCTTTGGAAACGGTGCAGAGGCTCCTTCCAGTGCTGTGCCAAGCGCACGGCTTAAGA
GACG
