>Addgene plasmid #43081 | I-CTCG | addgene partial sequence | sequence record 60404 | M13-F20 5'-TGTAAAACGACGGCCAGT-3'
CTATAGGGCGAATTGGGCCCTCTAGATGCATGCTCGAGCGGCCGCCAGTGTGATGGATATCTGCAGAATT
CGCCCTTATATAGATGCCGTCCTAGCGCGTCTCCTGACCCCAGAGCAGGTCGTGGCGATCGCAAGCCACG
ACGGAGGAAAGCAAGCCTTGGAAACAGTACAGAGGCTGTTGCCTGTGCTGTGCCAAGCGCACGGACTCAC
CCCAGAGCAGGTCGTGGCCATTGCCTCGAATGGAGGGGGCAAACAGGCGTTGGAAACCGTACAACGATTG
CTGCCGGTGCTGTGCCAAGCGCACGGCCTCACCCCAGAGCAGGTCGTGGCGATCGCAAGCCACGACGGAG
GAAAGCAAGCCTTGGAAACAGTACAGAGGCTGTTGCCTGTGCTGTGCCAAGCGCACGGATTAACCCCAGA
GCAGGTCGTGGCAATCGCGAGCAATAACGGCGGAAAACAGGCTTTGGAAACGGTGCAGAGGCTCCTTCCA
GTGCTGTGCCAAGCGCACGGCTTAAGAGACGTGGGCACAGGAAAGATACTTAAGGGCGAATTCCAGCACA
CTGGCGGCCGTTACTAGTGGATCCGAGCTCGGTACCAAGCTTGATGCATAGCTTGAGTATTCTATAGTGT
CACCTAAATAGCTTGGCGTAATCATGGTCATAGCTGTTTCCTGTGTGAAATTGTTATCCGCTCACAATTC
CACACAACATACGAGCCGGAAGCATAAAGTGTAAAGCCTGGGGTGCCTAATGAGTGAGCTAACTCACATT
AATTGCGTTGCGCTCACTGCCCGCTTTCCAGTCGGGAAACCTGTCGTGCCAGCTGCATTAATGAATCGGC
CAACGCGCGGGGAGAGGCGGTTTGCGTATTGGGCGCTCTTCCGCTTCCTCGCTCA
